>Addgene plasmid #214991 | pTwist-msEEA1 | addgene full sequence | sequence record 430372 | Addgene NGS Result
AAGGTCTCACAACTCGACATCCAAATCAAGGCCAAGACTGAGCTCCTTCTATCCGCAGAGGCCGCTAAGG
CCGCCCAAAGGGCCGACCTGCAAAATCACCTAGACACTGCACAACACGCTCTCCAAGACAAGCAACAAGA
GCTCAATAAGGTCTCCGTCCAACTAGACCAACTCACAGCAAAGTTCCAAGAGAAGCAAGAGCACTGTATC
CAACTTGAGTCCCACCTCAAGGACCACAAGGAGAAGCACCTCTCCCTCGAGCAAAAGGTCGAGGACCTTG
AGGGTCACATAAAGAAGCTCGAGGCCGACGCCCTAGAGGTTAAGGCCTCAAAGGAGCAAGCGCTCCAATC
CCTGCAACAACAACGGCAACTCAGTACTGACCTAGAGCTTAGAAATGCAGAGCTAAGTCGGGAGCTTCAA
GAGCAAGAAGAGGTTGTCTCTTGTACTAAGCTTGACCTTCAAAATAAGTCTGAGATCCTCGAGAATATAA
AGCAAACATTGACAAAGAAGGAAGAGGAGAATGTCGTTCTTAAGCAAGAGTTCGAGAAGCTATCCCAAGA
CTCCAAGACTCAACACAAGGAGTTGGGAGACCGGATGCAAGCCGCAGTAACTGAGCTCACAGCTGTAAAG
GCACAAAAGGACGCACTCCTTGCCGAGCTCAGTACTACGAAGGAGAAGCTATCCAAGGTTTCAGACTCTC
TCAAGAATTCTAAGTCCGAGTTCGAGAAGGAGAATCAAAAGGGAAAGGCTGCTGTTCTTGACCTAGAGAA
GGCATGTAAGGAACTCAAGCACCAACTCCAAGTCCAAGCCGAGTCCGCATTGAAGGAGCAAGAGGACTTG
AAGAAGTCCCTCGAGAAGGAGAAGGAGACTTCCCAACAATTGAAGATCGAGCTCAATTCAGTTAAGGGTG
AGGTCAGTCAAGCCCAAAATACATTGAAGCAAAAGGAGAAGGACGAGCAACAACTTCAAGGAACAATAAA
TCAACTCAAGCAAAGTGCCGAGCAAAAGAAGAAGCAAATCGAGGCACTACAAGGCGAGGTTAAGAATGCA
GTTTCTCAAAAGACTGTCCTCGAGAATAAGTTGCAACAACAATCTAGTCAAGCAGCACAAGAGTTGGCTG
CCGAGAAGGGTAAGCTAAGTGCCCTTCAATCTAATTACGAGAAGTGTCAAGCCGACCTCAAGCAACTCCA
ATCTGACCTTTACGGTAAGGAATCAGAGTTGCTAGCAACTAGGCAAGACCTAAAGTCCGTCGAGGAGAAG
TTGACATTGGCACAAGAGGACCTAATCTCTAATAGAAATCAAATAGGAAATCAAAATAAGTCTATCCAAG
AGTTGCAAGCTGCCAAGGCTTCTCTCGAGCAAGACTCCGCAAAGAAAGAGGCCCTTCTAAAGGAGCAATC
CAAGGCACTCGAGGACGCACAAAGAGAGAAGAGTGTCAAGGAGAAGGAGTTGGTTGCTGAGAAGTCCAAG
TTGGCAGAGATGGAAGAGATCAAGTGTCGTCAAGAGAAGGAGATCACTAAGCTCAATGAGGAGTTGAAGT
CTCACAAGCAAGAGTCCATAAAGGAGATCACGAATCTAAAGGACGCCAAGCAACTACTAATCCAACAAAA
GCTTGAGTTGCAAGGGCGGGTCGACTCTCTCAAGGCAGCTTTGGAGCAAGAGAAGGAGTCTCAACAACTC
ATGAGGGAGCAAGTAAAGAAGGAAGAGGAGAAGAGAAAAGAGGAGTTCAGTGAGAAAGAGGCCAAGCTTC
ACTCTGAGATCAAGGAGAAAGAGGCTGGTATGAAGAAGCACGAGGAGAATGAGGCAAAGTTGACAATGCA
AGTAACAACTCTCAATGAGAATTTGGGGACGGTCAAGAAGGAGTGGCAATCCTCTCAAAGAAGAGTATCC
GAGCTTGAGAAGCAAACTGACGACCTTCGGGGAGAGATCGCAGTACTTGAGGCCACTGTCCAAAATAATC
AAGACGAGCGTAGGGCTCTCTTGGAGCGATGTCTCAAGGGTGAGGGAGAGATCGAGAAGCTCCAAACTAA
GGCCCTAGAGCTACAACGTAAGCTCGACAATACAACGGCTGCTGTTCAAGAGTTGGGTCGTGAGAATCAA
AGTCTCCAAATCAAGCACACACAAGCTCTTAATCGAAAGTGGGCCGAGGACAATGAGGTTCAAAATTGTA
TGTCTTGTGGTAAGTGTTTCTCCGTCACAGTTCGGAGACACCACTGTAGGCAATGTGGTAATATCTTCTG
TGCTGAGTGTTCCACTAAGAATGCACTTACTCCATCCTCAAAGAAGCCTGTCCGAGTCTGTGACGCTTGT
TTCAATGACCTGCAAGGTTAGACCCAGCTTTCTTGTACAAAGTTGGCATTATAAGAAAGCATTGCTTATC
AATTTGTTGCAACGAACAGGTCACTATCAGTCAAAATAAAATCATTATTTGAGGCTAGGTGGAGGCTCAG
TGATGATAAGTCTGCGATGGTGGATGCATGTGTCATGGTCATAGCTGTTTCCTGTGTGAAATTGTTATCC
GCTCAGAGGGCACAATCCTATTCCGCGCTATCCGACAATCTCCAAGACATTAGGTGGAGTTCAGTTCGGC
GTATGGCATATGTCGCTGGAAAGAACATGTGAGCAAAAGGCCAGCAAAAGGCCAGGAACCGTAAAAAGGC
CGCGTTGCTGGCGTTTTTCCATAGGCTCCGCCCCCCTGACGAGCATCACAAAAATCGACGCTCAAGTCAG
AGGTGGCGAAACCCGACAGGACTATAAAGATACCAGGCGTTTCCCCCTGGAAGCTCCCTCGTGCGCTCTC
CTGTTCCGACCCTGCCGCTTACCGGATACCTGTCCGCCTTTCTCCCTTCGGGAAGCGTGGCGCTTTCTCA
TAGCTCACGCTGTAGGTATCTCAGTTCGGTGTAGGTCGTTCGCTCCAAGCTGGGCTGTGTGCACGAACCC
CCCGTTCAGCCCGACCGCTGCGCCTTATCCGGTAACTATCGTCTTGAGTCCAACCCGGTAAGACACGACT
TATCGCCACTGGCAGCAGCCACTGGTAACAGGATTAGCAGAGCGAGGTATGTAGGCGGTGCTACAGAGTT
CTTGAAGTGGTGGCCTAACTACGGCTACACTAGAAGAACAGTATTTGGTATCTGCGCTCTGCTGAAGCCA
GTTACCTTCGGAAAAAGAGTTGGTAGCTCTTGATCCGGCAAACAAACCACCGCTGGTAGCGGTGGTTTTT
TTGTTTGCAAGCAGCAGATTACGCGCAGAAAAAAAGGATCTCAAGAAGATCCTTTGATCTTTTCTACGGG
GTCTGACGCTCTATTCAACAAAGCCGCCGTCCCGTCAAGTCAGCGTAAATGGGTAGGGGGCTTCAAATCG
TCCGCTCTGCCAGTGTTACAACCAATTAACAAATTCTGATTAGAAAAACTCATCGAGCATCAAATGAAAC
TGCAATTTATTCATATCAGGATTATCAATACCATATTTTTGAAAAAGCCGTTTCTGTAATGAAGGAGAAA
ACTCACCGAGGCAGTTCCATAGGATGGCAAGATCCTGGTATCGGTCTGCGATTCCGACTCGTCCAACATC
AATACAACCTATTAATTTCCCCTCGTCAAAAATAAGGTTATCAAGTGAGAAATCACCATGAGTGACGACT
GAATCCGGTGAGAATGGCAAAAGCTTATGCATTTCTTTCCAGACTTGTTCAACAGGCCAGCCATTACGCT
CGTCATCAAAATCACTCGCATCAACCAAACCGTTATTCATTCGTGATTGCGCCTGAGCGAGACGAAATAC
GCGATCGCTGTTAAAAGGACAATTACAAACAGGAATCGAATGCAACCGGCGCAGGAACACTGCCAGCGCA
TCAACAATATTTTCACCTGAATCAGGATATTCTTCTAATACCTGGAATGCTGTTTTCCCGGGGATCGCAG
TGGTGAGTAACCATGCATCATCAGGAGTACGGATAAAATGCTTGATGGTCGGAAGAGGCATAAATTCCGT
CAGCCAGTTTAGTCTGACCATCTCATCTGTAACATCATTGGCAACGCTACCTTTGCCATGTTTCAGAAAC
AACTCTGGCGCATCGGGCTTCCCATACAATCGATAGATTGTCGCACCTGATTGCCCGACATTATCGCGAG
CCCATTTATACCCATATAAATCAGCATCCATGTTGGAATTTAATCGCGGCCTCGAGCAAGACGTTTCCCG
TTGAATATGGCTCATAACACCCCTTGTATTACTGTTTATGTAAGCAGACAGTTTTATTGTTCATGATGAT
ATATTTTTATCTTGTGCAATGTAACATCAGAGATTTTGAGACACAACGTGGCTTTCCCCCGCCGCTCTAG
AACTAGTGGATCCAAATAAAACGAAAGGCTCAGTCGAAAGACTGGGCCTTTCGTTTTATCTGTTGTTTGT
CGCATTATACGAGACGTCCAGGTTGGGATACCTGAAACAAAACCCATCGTACGGCCAAGGAAGTCTCCAA
TAACTGTGATCCACCACAAGCGCCAGGGTTTTCCCAGTCACGACGTTGTAAAACGACGGCCAGTCATGCA
TAATCCGCACGCATCTGGAATAAGGAAGTGCCATTCCGCCTGACCTCAAATAATGATTTTATTTTGACTG
ATAGTGACCTGTTCGTTGCAACAGATTGATGAGCAATGCTTTTTTATAATGCCAACTTTGTACAAAAAAG
CAGGCTATGTTCAGACGAATTCTCCAAAGAACTCCTGGTCGGGTCGGGTCTCAAGGTAGTGACTTGGACT
CATCAGCCACACCAATAAATACAGTAGACGTAAATAATGAGAGTTCATCCGAGGGGTTCATCTGTCCTCA
ATGTATGAAGTCCTTGGGATCAGCCGACGAGTTGTTCAAGCACTACCAAGCTGTCCACGACGCCGGGAAT
GACTCCGGACACGGTGGCGAGGCTGGACTCGCCCTCACGAGGGACGACATAACTCTGCTCCGGCAAGAGG
TCCAAGACCTTCAAGCCTCTTTGAAAGAGGAGAAGTGGTACTCAGAGGAGTTGAAGAAGGAGCTTGAGAA
GTACCAAGGATTGCAACAACAAGAGGCCAAGTCCGACGGATTGGTAACAGACTCCTCTGCAGAGTTGCAA
GCACTTGAGCAACAACTAGAAGAGGCCCAAACTGAGAATTTCAATATAAAGCAAATGAAGGACTTGTTCG
AGCAAAAGGCCGCTCAACTTGCTACAGAGATCGCCGACATCAAGTCAAAGTACGACGAGGAGAAGAGTCT
TCGAGCCGCTGCCGAGCAAAAGGTAACTCACCTTACTGAGGACCTCAATAAGCAAACTACTGTCATCCAA
GACCTCAAGACGGAGTTGCTCCAACGGCCTGGGATAGAGGACGTAGCTGTTCTTAAGAAGGAGTTGGTTC
AAGTTCAAACGTTGATGGACAATATGACTTTGGAGCGAGAGAGGGAGTCAGAGAAGTTGAAGGACGAGTG
TAAGAAGTTGCAATCCGAGCACGCCCACCTCGAGGCCACTATAAATCAATTGAGAAGTGAGCTCGCCAAG
GGACCTCAAGAGGTAGCAGTCTACGTCCAAGAGATCCAAAAGCTCAAGGGTAGTATCAATGAGCTTACAC
AAAAGAATCAAAATCTCACTGAGAAGCTCCAAAAGAAGGACTTGGACTACACGCACCTAGAGGAGAAGCA
CAATGAGGAGTCCGCAAGTAGGAAGACTTTGCAAGCAAGTCTTCACCAAAGGGACCTCGACTGTCAACAA
TTGCAAGCCCGACTCACGGCATCAGAGTCATCTCTACAACGAGCACAAGGAGAGTTGTCCGAGAAGGCCG
AGGCCGCACAAAAGCTCCGAGAGGAGCTCAGGGAAGTCGAGTCAACTCGACAACACTTGAAGGTTGAGGT
AAAGCAACTACAACAACAAAGAGAGGAGAAGGAGCAACACGGATTGCAATTGCAAGGCGAGGTCTCACAA
CTCCACTGTAAGCTACTAGAGACAGAGAGGCAACTAGGGGAAGCCCACGGGCGATTGAAGGAGCAAAGGC
AACTCAGTTCTGAGAAGCTCATGGAGAAGGAGCAACAAGTCGCAGACCTTCAATTGAAGCTCTCTAGGTT
GGAAGAGCAATTGAAGGAGAAGGTCACGAATTCCACGGAGCTACAACACCAACTCGAGAAGTCTAAGCAA
CAACACCAAGAGCAACAAGCACTTCAACAATCCGCTACTGCTAAGCTTAGGGAAGCACAAAATGACCTCG
AGCAAGTTCTCAGGCAAATAGGGGACAAGGACCAAAAGATCCAAAATCTTGAGGCTCTCCTTCAAAAGGG
TAAGGAAAGTGTTAGTCTCCTCGAGAAGGAGCGAGAGGACTTGTACGCAAAGATCCAAGCAGGAGAGGGA
GAGACTGCCGTCTTGAATCAATTGCAAGAGAAGAATCACGCACTTCAACAACAACTCACTCAACTAACAG
AGAAGTTGAAGAATCAATCTGAGTCCCACAAGCAAGCCGAGGAGAATCTTCACGACCAAGTCCAAGAGCA
AAAGGCCCACTTGCGAGCAGCACAAGACAGGGTTTTGTCCTTGGAGACGTCAGTCAGTGAGTTGTCTTCT
CAACTCAATGAGTCCAAGGAG
Features (pLannotate 1.2.2; 8 found; start..end, strand, type, name):
   2332..2431    -  protein_bind   attL2: mutant version of attL; recombination site for the Gateway® LR reaction LR Clonase™
   2676..3264    -  rep_origin     ori: high-copy-number ColE1/pMB1/pBR322/pUC origin of replication
   3400..4215    -  CDS            KanR: aminoglycoside phosphotransferase; aph(3')-Ia; confers resistance to kanamycin in bacteria or G418 (Geneticin®) in eukaryotes
   4331..4353    +  misc_feature   MCS (fragment): pBluescript multiple cloning site
   4353..4399    +  terminator     rrnB T1 terminator: transcription terminator T1 from the E. coli rrnB gene
   4501..4544    -  CDS            lacZα (fragment): LacZα fragment of β-galactosidase; lacZ fragment
   4597..4696    +  protein_bind   attL1: mutant version of attL; recombination site for the Gateway® LR reaction LR Clonase™
   4697..2328    +  CDS            Eea1 (across the origin): EEA1_MOUSE - Experimental evidence at protein level: Swiss-Prot protein existence level 1. Binds phospholipid vesicles containing phosphatidylinositol 3-phosphate and participates in endosomal trafficking. From Mus musculus (Mouse).
