[The description below was written by a language model from this plasmid's Addgene catalogue record and pLannotate feature annotations shown in this document.]
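Description:
pTwist-msEEA1 is a Gateway entry clone built on the pTwist Entr backbone and carrying the mouse Eea1 coding sequence. It is a bacterial propagation and shuttle plasmid rather than an expression vector. It replicates in E. coli from a high-copy ColE1/pUC-type origin and is selected with kanamycin through an aph(3')-Ia aminoglycoside phosphotransferase gene. The sequenced record is about 6.6 kb. Apart from short leftover fragments of a pBluescript-type multiple cloning site and lacZα, the only other backbone element annotated is an rrnB T1 transcription terminator. It lies upstream of the insert, where it would limit read-through transcription from the backbone into the cloned gene.

The payload is the Eea1 open reading frame, which spans the numbering origin of the circular record and sits directly between attL1 and attL2. EEA1 (early endosome antigen 1) binds phosphatidylinositol 3-phosphate on vesicle membranes and takes part in endosomal trafficking, and it is widely used as an early endosome marker. The catalogue entry lists a C-terminal 3xFLAG tag on the insert. The feature table does not annotate this tag separately, and the annotated coding sequence ends only a few bases before attL2, so the tag's presence rests on the depositor's description. No promoter driving the insert is annotated, as expected for an entry clone. Expression requires an LR Clonase reaction, in which the attL sites recombine with the attR sites of a destination vector that supplies the promoter, any additional tags and the host-specific selection. The plasmid was deposited in connection with a spatiotemporal proteomics study of cellular responses to NLRP3 agonists. The record does not specify which destination vectors were used.
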