Addgene plasmid #214991: pTwist-msEEA1
Purpose: Gateway entry vector with mouse EEA1
Depositing lab: Wade Harper. Depositing organization: Harvard Medical School. Publication: Spatiotemporal proteomic profiling of cellular responses to NLRP3 agonists. Hollingsworth LR, Veeraraghavan P, Paulo JA, Harper JW. bioRxiv 2024.04.19.590338 10.1101/2024.04.19.590338.
Backbone
  Vector backbone: pTwist Entr
  Vector type: Gateway
Growth in bacteria
  Bacterial resistance: Kanamycin, 50 μg/mL
  Growth temperature: 37°C
  Growth strain: DH5alpha
  Copy number: High Copy
Gene/Insert
  Gene/Insert name: EEA1
  Species: M. musculus (mouse)
  Entrez Gene: Eea1 (a.k.a. A430109M19Rik, B230358H09Rik, ZFYVE2)
  Tag / fusion protein: 3xFLAG (C terminal on insert)
  Cloning method: Unknown
Terms and licenses: Academic/Nonprofit Terms; Industry Terms: Not Available to Industry
Depositor comments: Additional data, code, and other details related to this work (Hollingsworth et al. 2024) are available at https://harperlab.pubpub.org/pub/nlrp3/.
How to cite: pTwist-msEEA1 was a gift from Wade Harper (Addgene plasmid # 214991 ; http://n2t.net/addgene:214991 ; RRID:Addgene_214991)
