>Addgene plasmid #214991 | pTwist-msEEA1 | depositor partial sequence | sequence record 419281 | msEEA1 ORF
ATGTTCAGACGAATTCTCCAAAGAACTCCTGGTCGGGTCGGGTCTCAAGGTAGTGACTTGGACTCATCAG
CCACACCAATAAATACAGTAGACGTAAATAATGAGAGTTCATCCGAGGGGTTCATCTGTCCTCAATGTAT
GAAGTCCTTGGGATCAGCCGACGAGTTGTTCAAGCACTACCAAGCTGTCCACGACGCCGGGAATGACTCC
GGACACGGTGGCGAGGCTGGACTCGCCCTCACGAGGGACGACATAACTCTGCTCCGGCAAGAGGTCCAAG
ACCTTCAAGCCTCTTTGAAAGAGGAGAAGTGGTACTCAGAGGAGTTGAAGAAGGAGCTTGAGAAGTACCA
AGGATTGCAACAACAAGAGGCCAAGTCCGACGGATTGGTAACAGACTCCTCTGCAGAGTTGCAAGCACTT
GAGCAACAACTAGAAGAGGCCCAAACTGAGAATTTCAATATAAAGCAAATGAAGGACTTGTTCGAGCAAA
AGGCCGCTCAACTTGCTACAGAGATCGCCGACATCAAGTCAAAGTACGACGAGGAGAAGAGTCTTCGAGC
CGCTGCCGAGCAAAAGGTAACTCACCTTACTGAGGACCTCAATAAGCAAACTACTGTCATCCAAGACCTC
AAGACGGAGTTGCTCCAACGGCCTGGGATAGAGGACGTAGCTGTTCTTAAGAAGGAGTTGGTTCAAGTTC
AAACGTTGATGGACAATATGACTTTGGAGCGAGAGAGGGAGTCAGAGAAGTTGAAGGACGAGTGTAAGAA
GTTGCAATCCGAGCACGCCCACCTCGAGGCCACTATAAATCAATTGAGAAGTGAGCTCGCCAAGGGACCT
CAAGAGGTAGCAGTCTACGTCCAAGAGATCCAAAAGCTCAAGGGTAGTATCAATGAGCTTACACAAAAGA
ATCAAAATCTCACTGAGAAGCTCCAAAAGAAGGACTTGGACTACACGCACCTAGAGGAGAAGCACAATGA
GGAGTCCGCAAGTAGGAAGACTTTGCAAGCAAGTCTTCACCAAAGGGACCTCGACTGTCAACAATTGCAA
GCCCGACTCACGGCATCAGAGTCATCTCTACAACGAGCACAAGGAGAGTTGTCCGAGAAGGCCGAGGCCG
CACAAAAGCTCCGAGAGGAGCTCAGGGAAGTCGAGTCAACTCGACAACACTTGAAGGTTGAGGTAAAGCA
ACTACAACAACAAAGAGAGGAGAAGGAGCAACACGGATTGCAATTGCAAGGCGAGGTCTCACAACTCCAC
TGTAAGCTACTAGAGACAGAGAGGCAACTAGGGGAAGCCCACGGGCGATTGAAGGAGCAAAGGCAACTCA
GTTCTGAGAAGCTCATGGAGAAGGAGCAACAAGTCGCAGACCTTCAATTGAAGCTCTCTAGGTTGGAAGA
GCAATTGAAGGAGAAGGTCACGAATTCCACGGAGCTACAACACCAACTCGAGAAGTCTAAGCAACAACAC
CAAGAGCAACAAGCACTTCAACAATCCGCTACTGCTAAGCTTAGGGAAGCACAAAATGACCTCGAGCAAG
TTCTCAGGCAAATAGGGGACAAGGACCAAAAGATCCAAAATCTTGAGGCTCTCCTTCAAAAGGGTAAGGA
AAGTGTTAGTCTCCTCGAGAAGGAGCGAGAGGACTTGTACGCAAAGATCCAAGCAGGAGAGGGAGAGACT
GCCGTCTTGAATCAATTGCAAGAGAAGAATCACGCACTTCAACAACAACTCACTCAACTAACAGAGAAGT
TGAAGAATCAATCTGAGTCCCACAAGCAAGCCGAGGAGAATCTTCACGACCAAGTCCAAGAGCAAAAGGC
CCACTTGCGAGCAGCACAAGACAGGGTTTTGTCCTTGGAGACGTCAGTCAGTGAGTTGTCTTCTCAACTC
AATGAGTCCAAGGAGAAGGTCTCACAACTCGACATCCAAATCAAGGCCAAGACTGAGCTCCTTCTATCCG
CAGAGGCCGCTAAGGCCGCCCAAAGGGCCGACCTGCAAAATCACCTAGACACTGCACAACACGCTCTCCA
AGACAAGCAACAAGAGCTCAATAAGGTCTCCGTCCAACTAGACCAACTCACAGCAAAGTTCCAAGAGAAG
CAAGAGCACTGTATCCAACTTGAGTCCCACCTCAAGGACCACAAGGAGAAGCACCTCTCCCTCGAGCAAA
AGGTCGAGGACCTTGAGGGTCACATAAAGAAGCTCGAGGCCGACGCCCTAGAGGTTAAGGCCTCAAAGGA
GCAAGCGCTCCAATCCCTGCAACAACAACGGCAACTCAGTACTGACCTAGAGCTTAGAAATGCAGAGCTA
AGTCGGGAGCTTCAAGAGCAAGAAGAGGTTGTCTCTTGTACTAAGCTTGACCTTCAAAATAAGTCTGAGA
TCCTCGAGAATATAAAGCAAACATTGACAAAGAAGGAAGAGGAGAATGTCGTTCTTAAGCAAGAGTTCGA
GAAGCTATCCCAAGACTCCAAGACTCAACACAAGGAGTTGGGAGACCGGATGCAAGCCGCAGTAACTGAG
CTCACAGCTGTAAAGGCACAAAAGGACGCACTCCTTGCCGAGCTCAGTACTACGAAGGAGAAGCTATCCA
AGGTTTCAGACTCTCTCAAGAATTCTAAGTCCGAGTTCGAGAAGGAGAATCAAAAGGGAAAGGCTGCTGT
TCTTGACCTAGAGAAGGCATGTAAGGAACTCAAGCACCAACTCCAAGTCCAAGCCGAGTCCGCATTGAAG
GAGCAAGAGGACTTGAAGAAGTCCCTCGAGAAGGAGAAGGAGACTTCCCAACAATTGAAGATCGAGCTCA
ATTCAGTTAAGGGTGAGGTCAGTCAAGCCCAAAATACATTGAAGCAAAAGGAGAAGGACGAGCAACAACT
TCAAGGAACAATAAATCAACTCAAGCAAAGTGCCGAGCAAAAGAAGAAGCAAATCGAGGCACTACAAGGC
GAGGTTAAGAATGCAGTTTCTCAAAAGACTGTCCTCGAGAATAAGTTGCAACAACAATCTAGTCAAGCAG
CACAAGAGTTGGCTGCCGAGAAGGGTAAGCTAAGTGCCCTTCAATCTAATTACGAGAAGTGTCAAGCCGA
CCTCAAGCAACTCCAATCTGACCTTTACGGTAAGGAATCAGAGTTGCTAGCAACTAGGCAAGACCTAAAG
TCCGTCGAGGAGAAGTTGACATTGGCACAAGAGGACCTAATCTCTAATAGAAATCAAATAGGAAATCAAA
ATAAGTCTATCCAAGAGTTGCAAGCTGCCAAGGCTTCTCTCGAGCAAGACTCCGCAAAGAAAGAGGCCCT
TCTAAAGGAGCAATCCAAGGCACTCGAGGACGCACAAAGAGAGAAGAGTGTCAAGGAGAAGGAGTTGGTT
GCTGAGAAGTCCAAGTTGGCAGAGATGGAAGAGATCAAGTGTCGTCAAGAGAAGGAGATCACTAAGCTCA
ATGAGGAGTTGAAGTCTCACAAGCAAGAGTCCATAAAGGAGATCACGAATCTAAAGGACGCCAAGCAACT
ACTAATCCAACAAAAGCTTGAGTTGCAAGGGCGGGTCGACTCTCTCAAGGCAGCTTTGGAGCAAGAGAAG
GAGTCTCAACAACTCATGAGGGAGCAAGTAAAGAAGGAAGAGGAGAAGAGAAAAGAGGAGTTCAGTGAGA
AAGAGGCCAAGCTTCACTCTGAGATCAAGGAGAAAGAGGCTGGTATGAAGAAGCACGAGGAGAATGAGGC
AAAGTTGACAATGCAAGTAACAACTCTCAATGAGAATTTGGGGACGGTCAAGAAGGAGTGGCAATCCTCT
CAAAGAAGAGTATCCGAGCTTGAGAAGCAAACTGACGACCTTCGGGGAGAGATCGCAGTACTTGAGGCCA
CTGTCCAAAATAATCAAGACGAGCGTAGGGCTCTCTTGGAGCGATGTCTCAAGGGTGAGGGAGAGATCGA
GAAGCTCCAAACTAAGGCCCTAGAGCTACAACGTAAGCTCGACAATACAACGGCTGCTGTTCAAGAGTTG
GGTCGTGAGAATCAAAGTCTCCAAATCAAGCACACACAAGCTCTTAATCGAAAGTGGGCCGAGGACAATG
AGGTTCAAAATTGTATGTCTTGTGGTAAGTGTTTCTCCGTCACAGTTCGGAGACACCACTGTAGGCAATG
TGGTAATATCTTCTGTGCTGAGTGTTCCACTAAGAATGCACTTACTCCATCCTCAAAGAAGCCTGTCCGA
GTCTGTGACGCTTGTTTCAATGACCTGCAAGGTTAG
